>Addgene plasmid #141643 | TFORF0586 | addgene full sequence | sequence record 396947 | Addgene NGS Result
TTAATGTAGTCTTATGCAATACTCTTGTAGTCTTGCAACATGGTAACGATGAGTTAGCAACATGCCTTAC
AAGGAGAGAAAAAGCACCGTGCATGCCGATTGGTGGAAGTAAGGTGGTACGATCGTGCCTTATTAGGAAG
GCAACAGACGGGTCTGACATGGATTGGACGAACCACTGAATTGCCGCATTGCAGAGATATTGTATTTAAG
TGCCTAGCTCGATACATAAACGGGTCTCTCTGGTTAGACCAGATCTGAGCCTGGGAGCTCTCTGGCTAAC
TAGGGAACCCACTGCTTAAGCCTCAATAAAGCTTGCCTTGAGTGCTTCAAGTAGTGTGTGCCCGTCTGTT
GTGTGACTCTGGTAACTAGAGATCCCTCAGACCCTTTTAGTCAGTGTGGAAAATCTCTAGCAGTGGCGCC
CGAACAGGGACTTGAAAGCGAAAGGGAAACCAGAGGAGCTCTCTCGACGCAGGACTCGGCTTGCTGAAGC
GCGCACGGCAAGAGGCGAGGGGCGGCGACTGGTGAGTACGCCAAAAATTTTGACTAGCGGAGGCTAGAAG
GAGAGAGATGGGTGCGAGAGCGTCAGTATTAAGCGGGGGAGAATTAGATCGCGATGGGAAAAAATTCGGT
TAAGGCCAGGGGGAAAGAAAAAATATAAATTAAAACATATAGTATGGGCAAGCAGGGAGCTAGAACGATT
CGCAGTTAATCCTGGCCTGTTAGAAACATCAGAAGGCTGTAGACAAATACTGGGACAGCTACAACCATCC
CTTCAGACAGGATCAGAAGAACTTAGATCATTATATAATACAGTAGCAACCCTCTATTGTGTGCATCAAA
GGATAGAGATAAAAGACACCAAGGAAGCTTTAGACAAGATAGAGGAAGAGCAAAACAAAAGTAAGACCAC
CGCACAGCAAGCGGCCGCTGATCTTCAGACCTGGAGGAGGAGATATGAGGGACAATTGGAGAAGTGAATT
ATATAAATATAAAGTAGTAAAAATTGAACCATTAGGAGTAGCACCCACCAAGGCAAAGAGAAGAGTGGTG
CAGAGAGAAAAAAGAGCAGTGGGAATAGGAGCTTTGTTCCTTGGGTTCTTGGGAGCAGCAGGAAGCACTA
TGGGCGCAGCGTCAATGACGCTGACGGTACAGGCCAGACAATTATTGTCTGGTATAGTGCAGCAGCAGAA
CAATTTGCTGAGGGCTATTGAGGCGCAACAGCATCTGTTGCAACTCACAGTCTGGGGCATCAAGCAGCTC
CAGGCAAGAATCCTGGCTGTGGAAAGATACCTAAAGGATCAACAGCTCCTGGGGATTTGGGGTTGCTCTG
GAAAACTCATTTGCACCACTGCTGTGCCTTGGAATGCTAGTTGGAGTAATAAATCTCTGGAACAGATTTG
GAATCACACGACCTGGATGGAGTGGGACAGAGAAATTAACAATTACACAAGCTTAATACACTCCTTAATT
GAAGAATCGCAAAACCAGCAAGAAAAGAATGAACAAGAATTATTGGAATTAGATAAATGGGCAAGTTTGT
GGAATTGGTTTAACATAACAAATTGGCTGTGGTATATAAAATTATTCATAATGATAGTAGGAGGCTTGGT
AGGTTTAAGAATAGTTTTTGCTGTACTTTCTATAGTGAATAGAGTTAGGCAGGGATATTCACCATTATCG
TTTCAGACCCACCTCCCAACCCCGAGGGGACCCATGCATTGCATCTCAATTAGTCAGCAACCAGGTGTGG
AAAGTCCCCAGGCTCCCCAGCAGGCAGAAGTATGCAAAGCATGCGTCTCAATTAGTCAGCAACCATAGTC
CCGCCCCTAACTCCGCCCATCCCGCCCCTAACTCCGCCCAGTTCCGCCCATTCTCCGCCCCATGGCTGAC
TAATTTTTTTTATTTATGCAGAGGCCGAGGCCGCCTCGGCCTCTGAGCTATTCCAGAAGTAGTGAGGAGG
CTTTTTTGGAGGCCTAGGCTTTTGCAAAAAGCTTTCTAGAGGTACCACCGGAGCTTACCATGACCGAGTA
CAAGCCCACGGTGCGCCTCGCCACCCGCGACGACGTCCCCAGGGCCGTACGCACCCTCGCCGCCGCGTTC
GCCGACTACCCCGCCACGCGCCACACCGTCGATCCGGACCGCCACATCGAGCGGGTCACCGAGCTGCAAG
AACTCTTCCTCACGCGCGTCGGGCTCGACATCGGCAAGGTGTGGGTCGCGGACGACGGCGCCGCCGTGGC
GGTCTGGACCACGCCGGAGAGCGTCGAAGCGGGGGCGGTGTTCGCCGAGATCGGCCCGCGCATGGCCGAG
TTGAGCGGTTCCCGGCTGGCCGCGCAGCAACAGATGGAAGGCCTCCTGGCGCCGCACCGGCCCAAGGAGC
CCGCGTGGTTCCTGGCCACCGTCGGCGTCTCGCCCGACCACCAGGGCAAGGGTCTGGGCAGCGCCGTCGT
GCTCCCCGGAGTGGAGGCGGCCGAGCGCGCCGGGGTGCCCGCCTTCCTGGAGACCTCCGCGCCCCGCAAC
CTCCCCTTCTACGAGCGGCTCGGCTTCACCGTCACCGCCGACGTCGAGGTGCCCGAAGGACCGCGCACCT
GGTGCATGACCCGCAAGCCCGGTGCCAGTTAACGAATTCTAGATCTTGAGACAAATGGCAGTATTCATCC
ACAATTTTAAAAGAAAAGGGGGGATTGGGGGGTACAGTGCAGGGGAAAGAATAGTAGACATAATAGCAAC
AGACATACAAACTAAAGAATTACAAAAACAAATTACAAAAATTCAAAATTTTCGGGTTTATTACAGGGAC
AGCAGAGATCCACTTTGGCGCCGGCTCGAGGCCTGCAGGTGCAAAGATGGATAAAGTTTTAAACAGAGAG
GAATCTTTGCAGCTAATGGACCTTCTAGGTCTTGAAAGGAGTGGGAATTGGCTCCGGTGCCCGTCAGTGG
GCAGAGCGCACATCGCCCACAGTCCCCGAGAAGTTGGGGGGAGGGGTCGGCAATTGAACCGGTGCCTAGA
GAAGGTGGCGCGGGGTAAACTGGGAAAGTGATGTCGTGTACTGGCTCCGCCTTTTTCCCGAGGGTGGGGG
AGAACCGTATATAAGTGCAGTAGTCGCCGTGAACGTTCTTTTTCGCAACGGGTTTGCCGCCAGAACACAG
GTAAGTGCCGTGTGTGGTTCCCGCGGGCCTGGCCTCTTTACGGGTTATGGCCCTTGCGTGCCTTGAATTA
CTTCCACCTGGCTGCAGTACGTGATTCTTGATCCCGAGCTTCGGGTTGGAAGTGGGTGGGAGAGTTCGAG
GCCTTGCGCTTAAGGAGCCCCTTCGCCTCGTGCTTGAGTTGAGGCCTGGCCTGGGCGCTGGGGCCGCCGC
GTGCGAATCTGGTGGCACCTTCGCGCCTGTCTCGCTGCTTTCGATAAGTCTCTAGCCATTTAAAATTTTT
GATGACCTGCTGCGACGCTTTTTTTCTGGCAAGATAGTCTTGTAAATGCGGGCCAAGATCTGCACACTGG
TATTTCGGTTTTTGGGGCCGCGGGCGGCGACGGGGCCCGTGCGTCCCAGCGCACATGTTCGGCGAGGCGG
GGCCTGCGAGCGCGGCCACCGAGAATCGGACGGGGGTAGTCTCAAGCTGGCCGGCCTGCTCTGGTGCCTG
GCCTCGCGCCGCCGTGTATCGCCCCGCCCTGGGCGGCAAGGCTGGCCCGGTCGGCACCAGTTGCGTGAGC
GGAAAGATGGCCGCTTCCCGGCCCTGCTGCAGGGAGCTCAAAATGGAGGACGCGGCGCTCGGGAGAGCGG
GCGGGTGAGTCACCCACACAAAGGAAAAGGGCCTTTCCGTCCTCAGCCGTCGCTTCATGTGACTCCACGG
AGTACCGGGCGCCGTCCAGGCACCTCGATTAGTTCTCGAGCTTTTGGAGTACGTCGTCTTTAGGTTGGGG
GGAGGGGTTTTATGCGATGGAGTTTCCCCACACTGAGTGGGTGGAGACTGAAGTTAGGCCAGCTTGGCAC
TTGATGTAATTCTCCTTGGAATTTGCCCTTTTTGAGTTTGGATCTTGGTTCATTCTCAAGCCTCAGACAG
TGGTTCAAAGTTTTTTTCTTCCATTTCAGGTGTCGTGAGGCTAGCACCGCCACCATGCAATCATATGCTT
CTGCTATGTTAAGCGTATTCAACAGCGATGATTACAGTCCAGCTGTGCAAGAGAATATTCCCGCTCTCCG
GAGAAGCTCTTCCTTCCTTTGCACTGAAAGCTGTAACTCTAAGTATCAGTGTGAAACGGGAGAAAACAGT
AAAGGCAACGTCCAGGATAGAGTGAAGCGACCCATGAACGCATTCATCGTGTGGTCTCGCGATCAGAGGC
GCAAGATGGCTCTAGAGAATCCCAGAATGCGAAACTCAGAGATCAGCAAGCAGCTGGGATACCAGTGGAA
AATGCTTACTGAAGCCGAAAAATGGCCATTCTTCCAGGAGGCACAGAAATTACAGGCCATGCACAGAGAG
AAATACCCGAATTATAAGTATCGACCTCGTCGGAAGGCGAAGATGCTGCCGAAGAATTGCAGTTTGCTTC
CCGCAGATCCCGCTTCGGTACTCTGCAGCGAAGTGCAACTGGACAACAGGTTGTACAGGGATGACTGTAC
GAAAGCCACACACTCAAGAATGGAGCACCAGCTAGGCCACTTACCGCCCATCAACGCAGCCAGCTCACCG
CAGCAACGGGACCGCTACAGCCACTGGACAAAGCTGTAGTAATGAACTAGTCCGTAACTTGAAAGTATTT
CGATTTCTTGGCTTTATATATCTTGTGGAAAGGACGATTGGCCCTCGGGCATCGAGGATGTACGCGTTAA
GTCGACAATCAACCTCTGGATTACAAAATTTGTGAAAGATTGACTGGTATTCTTAACTATGTTGCTCCTT
TTACGCTATGTGGATACGCTGCTTTAATGCCTTTGTATCATGCTATTGCTTCCCGTATGGCTTTCATTTT
CTCCTCCTTGTATAAATCCTGGTTGCTGTCTCTTTATGAGGAGTTGTGGCCCGTTGTCAGGCAACGTGGC
GTGGTGTGCACTGTGTTTGCTGACGCAACCCCCACTGGTTGGGGCATTGCCACCACCTGTCAGCTCCTTT
CCGGGACTTTCGCTTTCCCCCTCCCTATTGCCACGGCGGAACTCATCGCCGCCTGCCTTGCCCGCTGCTG
GACAGGGGCTCGGCTGTTGGGCACTGACAATTCCGTGGTGTTGTCGGGGAAATCATCGTCCTTTCCTTGG
CTGCTCGCCTGTGTTGCCACCTGGATTCTGCGCGGGACGTCCTTCTGCTACGTCCCTTCGGCCCTCAATC
CAGCGGACCTTCCTTCCCGCGGCCTGCTGCCGGCTCTGCGGCCTCTTCCGCGTCTTCGCCTTCGCCCTCA
GACGAGTCGGATCTCCCTTTGGGCCGCCTCCCCGCGTCGACTTTAAGACCAATGACTTACAAGGCAGCTG
TAGATCTTAGCCACTTTTTAAAAGAAAAGGGGGGACTGGAAGGGCTAATTCACTCCCAACGAAGACAAGA
TCTGCTTTTTGCTTGTACTGGGTCTCTCTGGTTAGACCAGATCTGAGCCTGGGAGCTCTCTGGCTAACTA
GGGAACCCACTGCTTAAGCCTCAATAAAGCTTGCCTTGAGTGCTTCAAGTAGTGTGTGCCCGTCTGTTGT
GTGACTCTGGTAACTAGAGATCCCTCAGACCCTTTTAGTCAGTGTGGAAAATCTCTAGCAGTACGTATAG
TAGTTCATGTCATCTTATTATTCAGTATTTATAACTTGCAAAGAAATGAATATCAGAGAGTGAGAGGAAC
TTGTTTATTGCAGCTTATAATGGTTACAAATAAAGCAATAGCATCACAAATTTCACAAATAAAGCATTTT
TTTCACTGCATTCTAGTTGTGGTTTGTCCAAACTCATCAATGTATCTTATCATGTCTGGCTCTAGCTATC
CCGCCCCTAACTCCGCCCATCCCGCCCCTAACTCCGCCCAGTTCCGCCCATTCTCCGCCCCATGGCTGAC
TAATTTTTTTTATTTATGCAGAGGCCGAGGCCGCCTCGGCCTCTGAGCTATTCCAGAAGTAGTGAGGAGG
CTTTTTTGGAGGCCTAGGGACGTACCCAATTCGCCCTATAGTGAGTCGTATTACGCGCGCTCACTGGCCG
TCGTTTTACAACGTCGTGACTGGGAAAACCCTGGCGTTACCCAACTTAATCGCCTTGCAGCACATCCCCC
TTTCGCCAGCTGGCGTAATAGCGAAGAGGCCCGCACCGATCGCCCTTCCCAACAGTTGCGCAGCCTGAAT
GGCGAATGGG
[124 nt withheld, positions 6311-6434]
C
[91 nt withheld, positions 6436-6526]
A
[49 nt withheld, positions 6528-6576]
CCTTTGACGTTGGAGTCCACGTTCTTT
[37 nt withheld, positions 6604-6640]
ACCCTATCTCGGTCTATTCTTTTGATTTATAAGGGATTTTGCCGATTTCGGCCTATTGGTTAAAAAATGA
GCTGATTTAACAAAAATTTAACGCGAATTTTAACAAAATATTAACGCTTACAATTTAGGTGGCACTTTTC
GGGGAAATGTGCGCGGAACCCCTATTTGTTTATTTTTCTAAATACATTCAAATATGTATCCGCTCATGAG
ACAATAACCCTGATAAATGCTTCAATAATATTGAAAAAGGAAGAGTATGAGTATTCAACATTTCCGTGTC
GCCCTTATTCCCTTTTTTGCGGCATTTTGCCTTCCTGTTTTTGCTCACCCAGAAACGCTGGTGAAAGTAA
AAGATGCTGAAGATCAGTTGGGTGCACGAGTGGGTTACATCGAACTGGATCTCAACAGCGGTAAGATCCT
TGAGAGTTTTCGCCCCGAAGAACGTTTTCCAATGATGAGCACTTTTAAAGTTCTGCTATGTGGCGCGGTA
TTATCCCGTATTGACGCCGGGCAAGAGCAACTCGGTCGCCGCATACACTATTCTCAGAATGACTTGGTTG
AGTACTCACCAGTCACAGAAAAGCATCTTACGGATGGCATGACAGTAAGAGAATTATGCAGTGCTGCCAT
AACCATGAGTGATAACACTGCGGCCAACTTACTTCTGACAACGATCGGAGGACCGAAGGAGCTAACCGCT
TTTTTGCACAACATGGGGGATCATGTAACTCGCCTTGATCGTTGGGAACCGGAGCTGAATGAAGCCATAC
CAAACGACGAGCGTGACACCACGATGCCTGTAGCAATGGCAACAACGTTGCGCAAACTATTAACTGGCGA
ACTACTTACTCTAGCTTCCCGGCAACAATTAATAGACTGGATGGAGGCGGATAAAGTTGCAGGACCACTT
CTGCGCTCGGCCCTTCCGGCTGGCTGGTTTATTGCTGATAAATCTGGAGCCGGTGAGCGTGGGTCTCGCG
GTATCATTGCAGCACTGGGGCCAGATGGTAAGCCCTCCCGTATCGTAGTTATCTACACGACGGGGAGTCA
GGCAACTATGGATGAACGAAATAGACAGATCGCTGAGATAGGTGCCTCACTGATTAAGCATTGGTAACTG
TCAGACCAAGTTTACTCATATATACTTTAGATTGATTTAAAACTTCATTTTTAATTTAAAAGGATCTAGG
TGAAGATCCTTTTTGATAATCTCATGACCAAAATCCCTTAACGTGAGTTTTCGTTCCACTGAGCGTCAGA
CCCCGTAGAAAAGATCAAAGGATCTTCTTGAGATCCTTTTTTTCTGCGCGTAATCTGCTGCTTGCAAACA
AAAAAACCACCGCTACCAGCGGTGGTTTGTTTGCCGGATCAAGAGCTACCAACTCTTTTTCCGAAGGTAA
CTGGCTTCAGCAGAGCGCAGATACCAAATACTGTTCTTCTAGTGTAGCCGTAGTTAGGCCACCACTTCAA
GAACTCTGTAGCACCGCCTACATACCTCGCTCTGCTAATCCTGTTACCAGTGGCTGCTGCCAGTGGCGAT
AAGTCGTGTCTTACCGGGTTGGACTCAAGACGATAGTTACCGGATAAGGCGCAGCGGTCGGGCTGAACGG
GGGGTTCGTGCACACAGCCCAGCTTGGAGCGAACGACCTACACCGAACTGAGATACCTACAGCGTGAGCT
ATGAGAAAGCGCCACGCTTCCCGAAGGGAGAAAGGCGGACAGGTATCCGGTAAGCGGCAGGGTCGGAACA
GGAGAGCGCACGAGGGAGCTTCCAGGGGGAAACGCCTGGTATCTTTATAGTCCTGTCGGGTTTCGCCACC
TCTGACTTGAGCGTCGATTTTTGTGATGCTCGTCAGGGGGGCGGAGCCTATGGAAAAACGCCAGCAACGC
GGCCTTTTTACGGTTCCTGGCCTTTTGCTGGCCTTTTGCTCACATGTTCTTTCCTGCGTTATCCCCTGAT
TCTGTGGATAACCGTATTACCGCCTTTGAGTGAGCTGATACCGCTCGCCGCAGCCGAACGACCGAGCGCA
GCGAGTCAGTGAGCGAGGAAGCGGAAGAGCGCCCAATACGCAAACCGCCTCTCCCCGCGCGTTGGCCGAT
TCATTAATGCAGCTGGCACGACAGGTTTCCCGACTGGAAAGCGGGCAGTGAGCGCAACGCAATTAATGTG
AGTTAGCTCACTCATTAGGCACCCCAGGCTTTACACTTTATGCTTCCGGCTCGTATGTTGTGTGGAATTG
TGAGCGGATAACAATTTCACACAGGAAACAGCTATGACCATGATTACGCCAAGCGCGCAATTAACCCTCA
CTAAAGGGAACAAAAGCTGGAGCTGCAAGC
Features (pLannotate 1.2.2; 31 found; start..end, strand, type, name):
      5..231     +  promoter       RSV promoter: Rous sarcoma virus enhancer/promoter
    232..412     +  LTR            5' LTR (truncated): truncated 5' long terminal repeat (LTR) from HIV-1
    459..584     +  misc_feature   HIV-1 Ψ: packaging signal of human immunodeficiency virus type 1
    568..931     +  CDS            HIV-1 gag (fragment): gag protein from human immunodeficiency virus 1; gag
   1077..1310    +  misc_feature   RRE: The Rev response element (RRE) of HIV-1 allows for Rev-dependent mRNA export from the nucleus to the cytoplasm.
   1687..1713    +  CDS            Rev (fragment): human immunodeficiency virus 1 (HIV-1) Rev protein; rev; enhances nuclear export of unspliced and incompletely spliced viral mRNAs
   1720..1743    +  promoter       SV40 promoter (fragment): SV40 early promoter
   1744..1815    +  promoter       SV40 promoter (fragment): SV40 enhancer and early promoter
   1839..1974    +  rep_origin     SV40 ori: SV40 origin of replication
   2020..2616    +  CDS            PuroR (fragment): puromycin N-acetyltransferase; pac from Streptomyces; confers resistance to puromycin
   2665..2782    +  misc_feature   cPPT/CTS: central polypurine tract and central termination sequence of HIV-1
   2847..2913    +  CDS            small t antigen (fragment): SV40 (simian virus 40) small t antigen
   2920..4098    +  promoter       EF-1α promoter: strong constitutive promoter for human elongation factor EF-1α
   4115..4726    +  CDS            SRY: SRY_HUMAN - Also known as TDF From Homo sapiens (Human).
   4742..4795    +  promoter       U6 promoter (fragment): RNA polymerase III promoter for human U6 snRNA
   4837..5425    +  misc_feature   WPRE: woodchuck hepatitis virus posttranscriptional regulatory element
   5476..5495    +  misc_feature   cPPT/CTS (fragment): central polypurine tract and central termination sequence of HIV-1
   5497..5730    +  LTR            3' LTR (ΔU3): self-inactivating 3' long terminal repeat (LTR) from HIV-1
   5808..5929    +  polyA_signal   SV40 poly(A) signal: SV40 polyadenylation signal
   5969..6104    +  rep_origin     SV40 ori: SV40 origin of replication
   6125..6143    -  promoter       T7 promoter: promoter for bacteriophage T7 RNA polymerase
   6151..6306    +  CDS            lacZα (fragment): LacZα fragment of β-galactosidase; lacZ fragment
   6311..6739    +  rep_origin     f1 ori (sequence partly withheld): f1 bacteriophage origin of replication; arrow indicates direction of (+) strand synthesis
   6792..6896    +  promoter       AmpR promoter: bla
   6897..7757    +  CDS            AmpR: β-lactamase; bla; confers resistance to ampicillin, carbenicillin, and related antibiotics
   7928..8516    +  rep_origin     ori: high-copy-number ColE1/pMB1/pBR322/pUC origin of replication
   8699..8791    +  CDS            lacI (fragment): lac repressor; lacI; The lac repressor binds to the lac operator to inhibit transcription in E. coli. This inhibition can be relieved by adding lactose or isopropyl-β-D-thiogalactopyranoside (IPTG).
   8804..8825    +  protein_bind   CAP binding site: CAP binding activates transcription in the presence of cAMP. E. coli catabolite activator protein
   8840..8870    +  promoter       lac promoter: promoter for the E. coli lac operon
   8878..8894    +  protein_bind   lac operator: The lac repressor binds to the lac operator to inhibit transcription in E. coli. This inhibition can be relieved by adding lactose or isopropyl-β-D-thiogalactopyranoside (IPTG). lac repressor encoded by lacI
   8939..8957    +  promoter       T3 promoter: promoter for bacteriophage T3 RNA polymerase
