[The description below was written by a language model from this plasmid's Addgene catalogue record and pLannotate feature annotations shown in this document.]
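Description:
TFORF0586 is a lentiviral mammalian expression plasmid built on the pLX_TRC317 backbone from the Broad Institute Genetic Perturbation Platform, carrying the human SRY (sex-determining region Y) transcription factor open reading frame. It belongs to a barcoded transcription factor ORF collection. Each member carries a unique 24-bp barcode so that the overexpressed factor can be identified in pooled screens. The annotated sequence is about 9 kb. In bacteria the plasmid is maintained through a high-copy ColE1/pUC-type origin and an ampicillin resistance gene, and an f1 origin is also present. The depositor warns that recombination can occur, as is common for LTR-containing plasmids.

The viral cassette has a third-generation, self-inactivating layout. An RSV promoter drives a truncated HIV-1 5' LTR, followed by the Ψ packaging signal with a gag fragment, the Rev response element and a central polypurine tract, and it ends in a ΔU3 3' LTR with a downstream SV40 polyadenylation signal. Within this unit, an SV40 early promoter/origin region sits upstream of the puromycin N-acetyltransferase gene, allowing selection of transduced cells. A separate EF-1α promoter drives the SRY coding sequence constitutively. A WPRE downstream of the ORF enhances transcript stability and expression. The feature table does not annotate the barcode itself, so its exact position is not stated. A short U6 promoter fragment is annotated between the ORF and the WPRE, and the other small fragment matches (lacZα, lacI, small t antigen) look like backbone remnants rather than functional elements. The ORF was made synthetically. The construct is intended for producing lentivirus to overexpress SRY, for example in directed differentiation screens.
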