Addgene plasmid #141643: TFORF0586
Purpose: Lentiviral vector for overexpressing the SRY transcription factor ORF with a unique 24-bp barcode. Barcodes facilitate identification of transcription factors in pooled screens.
Depositing lab: Feng Zhang. Depositing organization: Broad Institute. Publication: A transcription factor atlas of directed differentiation. Joung J, Ma S, Tay T, Geiger-Schuller KR, Kirchgatterer PC, Verdine VK, Guo B, Arias-Garcia MA, Allen WE, Singh A, Kuksenko O, Abudayyeh OO, Gootenberg JS, Fu Z, Macrae RK, Buenrostro JD, Regev A, Zhang F. Cell. 2023 Jan 5;186(1):209-229.e26. doi: 10.1016/j.cell.2022.11.026. PubMed 36608654.
Backbone
  Vector backbone: pLX_TRC317
  Backbone manufacturer: Broad Institute Genetic Perturbation Platform
  Backbone size w/o insert (bp): 8264
  Vector type: Mammalian Expression, Lentiviral
  Selectable markers: Puromycin
Growth in bacteria
  Bacterial resistance: Ampicillin, 100 μg/mL
  Growth temperature: 37°C
  Growth strain: NEB Stable
  Copy number: High Copy
Gene/Insert
  Gene/Insert name: SRY
  Species: H. sapiens (human)
  Insert size (bp): 716
  Entrez Gene: SRY (a.k.a. SRXX1, SRXY1, TDF, TDY)
  Promoter: EF1a
  Cloning method: Unknown
  Sequencing primers: 5′ GGGTGGAGACTGAAGTTAGGCCAG; 3′ CACATAGCGTAAAAGGAGCAACATAG
Terms and licenses: Academic/Nonprofit Terms; Industry Terms: Not Available to Industry
Depositor comments: NM_003140,ENST00000383070 . The transcription factor ORF portion of this plasmid was synthesized by Genewiz. Please test multiple small colonies in case of plasmid recombination. To make this collection available in a timely manner, a portion of this collection was not fully sequenced by Addgene. If an Addgene verified full plasmid sequence is not available, please contact us prior to placing an order to request the full sequence.
How to cite: TFORF0586 was a gift from Feng Zhang (Addgene plasmid # 141643 ; http://n2t.net/addgene:141643 ; RRID:Addgene_141643)
