>Addgene plasmid #141643 | TFORF0586 | depositor partial sequence | sequence record 277066 | Insert
ACCGCCACCATGCAATCATATGCTTCTGCTATGTTAAGCGTATTCAACAGCGATGATTACAGTCCAGCTG
TGCAAGAGAATATTCCCGCTCTCCGGAGAAGCTCTTCCTTCCTTTGCACTGAAAGCTGTAACTCTAAGTA
TCAGTGTGAAACGGGAGAAAACAGTAAAGGCAACGTCCAGGATAGAGTGAAGCGACCCATGAACGCATTC
ATCGTGTGGTCTCGCGATCAGAGGCGCAAGATGGCTCTAGAGAATCCCAGAATGCGAAACTCAGAGATCA
GCAAGCAGCTGGGATACCAGTGGAAAATGCTTACTGAAGCCGAAAAATGGCCATTCTTCCAGGAGGCACA
GAAATTACAGGCCATGCACAGAGAGAAATACCCGAATTATAAGTATCGACCTCGTCGGAAGGCGAAGATG
CTGCCGAAGAATTGCAGTTTGCTTCCCGCAGATCCCGCTTCGGTACTCTGCAGCGAAGTGCAACTGGACA
ACAGGTTGTACAGGGATGACTGTACGAAAGCCACACACTCAAGAATGGAGCACCAGCTAGGCCACTTACC
GCCCATCAACGCAGCCAGCTCACCGCAGCAACGGGACCGCTACAGCCACTGGACAAAGCTGTAGTAATGA
ACTAGTCCGTAACTTGAAAGTATTTCGATTTCTTGGCTTTATATATCTTGTGGAAAGGACGATTGGCCCT
CGGGCATCGAGGATGT
