>Addgene plasmid #141643 | TFORF0586 | depositor partial sequence | sequence record 277067 | Barcode
TTGGCCCTCGGGCATCGAGGATGT
